>Addgene plasmid #11994 | pGL3-Basic-Pax8 | addgene full sequence | sequence record 266089 | Addgene NGS Result
AGGCTGCGCAACTGTTGGGAAGGGCGATCGGTGCGGGCCTCTTCGCTATTACGCCAGCCCAAGCTACCAT
GATAAGTAAGTAATATTAAGGTACGGGAGGTACTTGGAGCGGCCGCAATAAAATATCTTTATTTTCATTA
CATCTGTGTGTTGGTTTTTTGTGTGAATCGATAGTACTAACATACGCTCTCCATCAAAACAAAACGAAAC
AAAACAAACTAGCAAAATAGGCTGTCCCCAGTGCAAGTGCAGGTGCCAGAACATTTCTCTATCGATAGGT
ACCGAGCTCTTACGCGTGCTAGCCCGGGCTCGAGATATCAGATTCACCCTGGAGCATCGCCTCCCTGGTG
GGAGGGAATCCTGGGTGGACAAAGAGAGTTTCTGCTGTGGCTGCCACACTCCACACCTCCCCTGCAGCAG
GACACAATCCAGGGCAGCAAACTGGCCCATGGGGTCCGGAGGACCTATGCCAAGATCCATTTCCATCCCA
ACACCCTTGGATTGTCTCTCTCTGGGAGGGACTGCCAGAGAAGTTAGGGATCTGGAGCTTTGAAAACCAC
AGAGATATTTAAAATTACAATTTTAGAGAAAGATTTAAAATGATGAAGCACCAACTATTTTTGTTTACAG
CCCCTCTTTGCAAATGTGGAGGAAACATGTAGGGATACACATCTTCTTCTCTCTTTTTTCACAAGATGAT
TCATTTCTCCTAAATTGAGAAATGAGAAAGACTGGGTGGAAGGAGGTTGTGGATTGACATGAAAGAGAAA
ACTTTTTTAATTCAGAAAAATAGTTCATGTGTTTTCACACACGTGTACATATGTGCATACACACACACAC
ACACACACACACACACACATCCAATCCCCCTGAATATCCCAGTTTCCCCTGCACCTTCCTTGCCCCCCTC
CCACTGGCTTCTTAGCCTCCTGTCCCAGAACAACCCCACCAGGCCTGCAGAGCCATCACTGAAAAGGGCA
TGGCTGTCCTCTAGACTGTAATCCTGAGTCCAGAGGTCTGGCCAAAGATTGGAGGAGCATCCAGGCCTTG
ACCCCCAGGCCTGCCAGTGTTCCAGGACATTTGCTCACTCATACCCACTCACAATCTTACGTGTACCCCG
GTTCCCCGACTGAGAGAACTATGAGGAAGGAGGGGGCAGCTTTTGCCATCACTAAGGTAAAGAGGTGCCA
GGCAGCTCTGCTCGGTCCCAGGGCTCACCAACCCTGCCATCATTCCCACCAGTGGACCCCTTCTTAACCA
CACCCAGGCCCCCATATTGCTGAGGCTATTGATTCCTACAGACCAGGCCAGAGGTCAGCTCAGTCCTGTT
CCTTTCTAAGGCCTTTCCACACAGAGATGAAGTCTAGGCCCTCAATGCCCTTCCCCTGAACTCTTCTTCC
AAGTTCAAAATCCTCAAGGAGCAAGAAAGAGGGCAGGTGGCTGCGTGTGTGTTCCAGAGGAGAGAGGCGA
GGAGTTGCTGTGGAATGGGTTATGTGACAATTTTGTTAGCCTGACAATGCAAGGGTGTGAACGCTATCTG
TGTAGAACAGAGGGAATGGCTTCAGGTGCTGCTCAGGATTCTTCCCTGGAAGAGGTCATAGCTGTGGTGG
GAAGGTAATAGCATCTTGCCTACAGCCCCGAAAGCAGGCTCTACCTAAAGAATCAGGCATAAAACAGAAG
TTCCCTCCTTCCTTTTACAAAAGAAAAGGCTGCTTCCTGGTGAGCAAACCAGGGGAGACAGGGGGCAAGG
AGGGCATCCTACAGAGACCATCCCTCTCACTTCTGGTGGTCAGTGACCCAGGAGGACCCAGAGAACCTCA
TCCTCAGGCTCCTAGGCCTCTGTTCCCCACTCCTCCAATATTTCCAGGCCTGCTGAGTTAGGGCTCAGCT
GCCTCCCTCTTCCCTCCGCTGGAAACAGAAGCTCCCAGCGAATGTTTCTAACTCCTGAGTCCACTCAGCC
ATGTCCCCCTTGCAAAATCCTCCCCTTCCCGCACCCCCCTGCACCCAGCCAGCCAATCCGCGGCCTACGA
GCCTCGCCAGACCCATCTCCCAGGGCCTCAGCGGGATAAAACCGGTCGGTGATGCCGGGTGGATGGGAAC
AAACTTCAGAAGGAGGAGAGACACCGGGCCCAGGGCACCCTCGCGGGCGGACCCAAGCAGTGAGGGCCTG
CAGCCGGCCGGCCAGGTATGTCACCCAGGGGTTAGCTGGAAGCTGGCTAGCAGTGAGGACGGGGGATGGA
AGAAAGGAGAGGGTCCCAGGATGCCTGGCAGCCTTTTCCCTCCCAAGTTAAACGGGATAAGACTGGGACA
GCGGAGGGAGTGGGCACGAAGGTTGGAGTCTGGAGCTTCTTCAGCGCACTCCCAATCCTTGATCCTCCCG
GGAAGCCTGTTAGCTAGGCTAGGCTGAGGTTGGCCCTACTTCGCCTAAAAATCCTCCTACTCCTGGCAGA
CGATGCAGGTGTAAAGGATGAGGCCTGGGGAGGGGGCCTGAGGATGCAGGCATCGAATCTCATCGCATCT
CATGCCCTTCTCCTGGGTTTGTGCAGGGCAGCGGCAGGCGCGGCCCGGACCTACGGGAGGAAGCCCCGAG
CCCTCGGCGGGCTGCGAGCGACTCCCCGGCGATGCCTCACAACTCCATCAGATAAGCTTGGCATTCCGGT
ACTGTTGGTAAAGCCACCATGGAAGACGCCAAAAACATAAAGAAAGGCCCGGCGCCATTCTATCCGCTGG
AAGATGGAACCGCTGGAGAGCAACTGCATAAGGCTATGAAGAGATACGCCCTGGTTCCTGGAACAATTGC
TTTTACAGATGCACATATCGAGGTGGACATCACTTACGCTGAGTACTTCGAAATGTCCGTTCGGTTGGCA
GAAGCTATGAAACGATATGGGCTGAATACAAATCACAGAATCGTCGTATGCAGTGAAAACTCTCTTCAAT
TCTTTATGCCGGTGTTGGGCGCGTTATTTATCGGAGTTGCAGTTGCGCCCGCGAACGACATTTATAATGA
ACGTGAATTGCTCAACAGTATGGGCATTTCGCAGCCTACCGTGGTGTTCGTTTCCAAAAAGGGGTTGCAA
AAAATTTTGAACGTGCAAAAAAAGCTCCCAATCATCCAAAAAATTATTATCATGGATTCTAAAACGGATT
ACCAGGGATTTCAGTCGATGTACACGTTCGTCACATCTCATCTACCTCCCGGTTTTAATGAATACGATTT
TGTGCCAGAGTCCTTCGATAGGGACAAGACAATTGCACTGATCATGAACTCCTCTGGATCTACTGGTCTG
CCTAAAGGTGTCGCTCTGCCTCATAGAACTGCCTGCGTGAGATTCTCGCATGCCAGAGATCCTATTTTTG
GCAATCAAATCATTCCGGATACTGCGATTTTAAGTGTTGTTCCATTCCATCACGGTTTTGGAATGTTTAC
TACACTCGGATATTTGATATGTGGATTTCGAGTCGTCTTAATGTATAGATTTGAAGAAGAGCTGTTTCTG
AGGAGCCTTCAGGATTACAAGATTCAAAGTGCGCTGCTGGTGCCAACCCTATTCTCCTTCTTCGCCAAAA
GCACTCTGATTGACAAATACGATTTATCTAATTTACACGAAATTGCTTCTGGTGGCGCTCCCCTCTCTAA
GGAAGTCGGGGAAGCGGTTGCCAAGAGGTTCCATCTGCCAGGTATCAGGCAAGGATATGGGCTCACTGAG
ACTACATCAGCTATTCTGATTACACCCGAGGGGGATGATAAACCGGGCGCGGTCGGTAAAGTTGTTCCAT
TTTTTGAAGCGAAGGTTGTGGATCTGGATACCGGGAAAACGCTGGGCGTTAATCAAAGAGGCGAACTGTG
TGTGAGAGGTCCTATGATTATGTCCGGTTATGTAAACAATCCGGAAGCGACCAACGCCTTGATTGACAAG
GATGGATGGCTACATTCTGGAGACATAGCTTACTGGGACGAAGACGAACACTTCTTCATCGTTGACCGCC
TGAAGTCTCTGATTAAGTACAAAGGCTATCAGGTGGCTCCCGCTGAATTGGAATCCATCTTGCTCCAACA
CCCCAACATCTTCGACGCAGGTGTCGCAGGTCTTCCCGACGATGACGCCGGTGAACTTCCCGCCGCCGTT
GTTGTTTTGGAGCACGGAAAGACGATGACGGAAAAAGAGATCGTGGATTACGTCGCCAGTCAAGTAACAA
CCGCGAAAAAGTTGCGCGGAGGAGTTGTGTTTGTGGACGAAGTACCGAAAGGTCTTACCGGAAAACTCGA
CGCAAGAAAAATCAGAGAGATCCTCATAAAGGCCAAGAAGGGCGGAAAGATCGCCGTGTAATTCTAGAGT
CGGGGCGGCCGGCCGCTTCGAGCAGACATGATAAGATACATTGATGAGTTTGGACAAACCACAACTAGAA
TGCAGTGAAAAAAATGCTTTATTTGTGAAATTTGTGATGCTATTGCTTTATTTGTAACCATTATAAGCTG
CAATAAACAAGTTAACAACAACAATTGCATTCATTTTATGTTTCAGGTTCAGGGGGAGGTGTGGGAGGTT
TTTTAAAGCAAGTAAAACCTCTACAAATGTGGTAAAATCGATAAGGATCCGTCGACCGATGCCCTTGAGA
GCCTTCAACCCAGTCAGCTCCTTCCGGTGGGCGCGGGGCATGACTATCGTCGCCGCACTTATGACTGTCT
TCTTTATCATGCAACTCGTAGGACAGGTGCCGGCAGCGCTCTTCCGCTTCCTCGCTCACTGACTCGCTGC
GCTCGGTCGTTCGGCTGCGGCGAGCGGTATCAGCTCACTCAAAGGCGGTAATACGGTTATCCACAGAATC
AGGGGATAACGCAGGAAAGAACATGTGAGCAAAAGGCCAGCAAAAGGCCAGGAACCGTAAAAAGGCCGCG
TTGCTGGCGTTTTTCCATAGGCTCCGCCCCCCTGACGAGCATCACAAAAATCGACGCTCAAGTCAGAGGT
GGCGAAACCCGACAGGACTATAAAGATACCAGGCGTTTCCCCCTGGAAGCTCCCTCGTGCGCTCTCCTGT
TCCGACCCTGCCGCTTACCGGATACCTGTCCGCCTTTCTCCCTTCGGGAAGCGTGGCGCTTTCTCATAGC
TCACGCTGTAGGTATCTCAGTTCGGTGTAGGTCGTTCGCTCCAAGCTGGGCTGTGTGCACGAACCCCCCG
TTCAGCCCGACCGCTGCGCCTTATCCGGTAACTATCGTCTTGAGTCCAACCCGGTAAGACACGACTTATC
GCCACTGGCAGCAGCCACTGGTAACAGGATTAGCAGAGCGAGGTATGTAGGCGGTGCTACAGAGTTCTTG
AAGTGGTGGCCTAACTACGGCTACACTAGAAGAACAGTATTTGGTATCTGCGCTCTGCTGAAGCCAGTTA
CCTTCGGAAAAAGAGTTGGTAGCTCTTGATCCGGCAAACAAACCACCGCTGGTAGCGGTGGTTTTTTTGT
TTGCAAGCAGCAGATTACGCGCAGAAAAAAAGGATCTCAAGAAGATCCTTTGATCTTTTCTACGGGGTCT
GACGCTCAGTGGAACGAAAACTCACGTTAAGGGATTTTGGTCATGAGATTATCAAAAAGGATCTTCACCT
AGATCCTTTTAAATTAAAAATGAAGTTTTAAATCAATCTAAAGTATATATGAGTAAACTTGGTCTGACAG
TTACCAATGCTTAATCAGTGAGGCACCTATCTCAGCGATCTGTCTATTTCGTTCATCCATAGTTGCCTGA
CTCCCCGTCGTGTAGATAACTACGATACGGGAGGGCTTACCATCTGGCCCCAGTGCTGCAATGATACCGC
GAGACCCACGCTCACCGGCTCCAGATTTATCAGCAATAAACCAGCCAGCCGGAAGGGCCGAGCGCAGAAG
TGGTCCTGCAACTTTATCCGCCTCCATCCAGTCTATTAATTGTTGCCGGGAAGCTAGAGTAAGTAGTTCG
CCAGTTAATAGTTTGCGCAACGTTGTTGCCATTGCTACAGGCATCGTGGTGTCACGCTCGTCGTTTGGTA
TGGCTTCATTCAGCTCCGGTTCCCAACGATCAAGGCGAGTTACATGATCCCCCATGTTGTGCAAAAAAGC
GGTTAGCTCCTTCGGTCCTCCGATCGTTGTCAGAAGTAAGTTGGCCGCAGTGTTATCACTCATGGTTATG
GCAGCACTGCATAATTCTCTTACTGTCATGCCATCCGTAAGATGCTTTTCTGTGACTGGTGAGTACTCAA
CCAAGTCATTCTGAGAATAGTGTATGCGGCGACCGAGTTGCTCTTGCCCGGCGTCAATACGGGATAATAC
CGCGCCACATAGCAGAACTTTAAAAGTGCTCATCATTGGAAAACGTTCTTCGGGGCGAAAACTCTCAAGG
ATCTTACCGCTGTTGAGATCCAGTTCGATGTAACCCACTCGTGCACCCAACTGATCTTCAGCATCTTTTA
CTTTCACCAGCGTTTCTGGGTGAGCAAAAACAGGAAGGCAAAATGCCGCAAAAAAGGGAATAAGGGCGAC
ACGGAAATGTTGAATACTCATACTCTTCCTTTTTCAATATTATTGAAGCATTTATCAGGGTTATTGTCTC
ATGAGCGGATACATATTTGAATGTATTTAGAAAAATAAACAAATAGGGGTTCCGCGCACATTTCCCCGAA
AAGTGCCACCTG
[124 nt withheld, positions 6663-6786]
C
[91 nt withheld, positions 6788-6878]
A
[49 nt withheld, positions 6880-6928]
CCTTTGACGTTGGAGTCCACGTTCTTT
[37 nt withheld, positions 6956-6992]
ACCCTATCTCGGTCTATTCTTTTGATTTATAAGGGATTTTGCCGATTTCGGCCTATTGGTTAAAAAATGA
GCTGATTTAACAAAAATTTAACGCGAATTTTAACAAAATATTAACGCTTACAATTTGCCATTCGCCATTC
Features (pLannotate 1.2.2; 11 found; start..end, strand, type, name):
    117..165     +  polyA_signal   poly(A) signal: synthetic polyadenylation signal
    179..270     +  misc_feature   pause site: RNA polymerase II transcriptional pause signal from the human α2 globin gene
   2679..4331    +  CDS            luciferase: firefly luciferase; luc+; enhanced luc+ version of the luciferase gene
   4372..4493    -  polyA_signal   SV40 poly(A) signal: SV40 polyadenylation signal
   4516..4584    -  CDS            large T antigen (fragment): large T antigen from SV40 (simian virus 40)
   4600..4732    +  CDS            TcR (fragment): tetracycline efflux protein; tet; confers resistance to tetracycline
   4912..5500    -  rep_origin     ori: high-copy-number ColE1/pMB1/pBR322/pUC origin of replication
   5671..6531    -  CDS            AmpR: β-lactamase; bla; confers resistance to ampicillin, carbenicillin, and related antibiotics
   6532..6636    -  promoter       AmpR promoter: bla
   6663..7091    +  rep_origin     f1 ori (sequence partly withheld): f1 bacteriophage origin of replication; arrow indicates direction of (+) strand synthesis
   7123..58      -  CDS            lacZα (fragment) (across the origin): LacZα fragment of β-galactosidase; lacZ fragment
