[The description below was written by a language model from this plasmid's Addgene catalogue record and pLannotate feature annotations shown in this document.]
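Description:
pGL3-Basic-Pax8 is a promoter-reporter plasmid built on the promoterless pGL3-Basic luciferase vector, with human PAX8 upstream regulatory sequence cloned between the XhoI and HindIII sites of the polylinker, directly ahead of the firefly luciferase (luc+) coding sequence. Because pGL3-Basic carries no eukaryotic promoter or enhancer of its own, luciferase output in transfected mammalian cells depends on the transcriptional activity of the inserted PAX8 fragment. The record is not fully consistent on the insert. It lists an insert size of 2300 bp, which fits the sequenced total of about 7.1 kb against a 4.8 kb backbone, but the accompanying note says the construct contains 1300 bp of the PAX8 promoter. The feature table does not annotate the promoter region at all. It simply leaves an unannotated gap of roughly 2.4 kb between the upstream pause site and the luciferase gene, where the insert must lie.

The remaining features are standard for the backbone. A synthetic poly(A) signal and a transcriptional pause site from the human α2 globin gene sit upstream of the cloning region to suppress read-through transcription from the plasmid backbone, reducing background reporter signal. An SV40 late poly(A) signal follows luciferase to terminate and process the reporter transcript. Short fragments annotated as SV40 large T antigen, TcR and lacZα are backbone remnants rather than functional genes. In bacteria, the plasmid is maintained at high copy from a ColE1/pUC-type origin and selected with ampicillin through the β-lactamase gene. An f1 origin permits single-stranded DNA production. The construct is suited to transient transfection assays measuring PAX8 promoter activity and its regulation.
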