Addgene plasmid #11994: pGL3-Basic-Pax8
Depositing lab: Steven Johnson. Depositing organization: University of Pennsylvania.
Backbone
  Vector backbone: pGL3-Basic
  Backbone manufacturer: promega
  Backbone size w/o insert (bp): 4818
  Vector type: Mammalian Expression
Growth in bacteria
  Bacterial resistance: Ampicillin, 100 μg/mL
  Growth temperature: 37°C
  Growth strain: DH5alpha
  Copy number: High Copy
Gene/Insert
  Gene/Insert name: PAX8
  Species: H. sapiens (human)
  Insert size (bp): 2300
  Mutation: The following construct contains the PAX8 promoter, which drives the expression of luciferase. This construct contains 1300 bp of the PAX8 promoter.
  GenBank ID: AB062505
  Entrez Gene: PAX8 (a.k.a. PAX-8)
  Cloning method: Restriction Enzyme; 5′ cloning site XhoI (not destroyed); 3′ cloning site HindIII (not destroyed)
  Sequencing primers: 5′ rvprimer3; 3′ glprimer2
Terms and licenses: Academic/Nonprofit Terms; Industry Terms: Not Available to Industry
How to cite: pGL3-Basic-Pax8 was a gift from Steven Johnson (Addgene plasmid # 11994 ; http://n2t.net/addgene:11994 ; RRID:Addgene_11994)
