>Addgene plasmid #11994 | pGL3-Basic-Pax8 | addgene partial sequence | sequence record 21950 | RVprimer3 5'-CTAGCAAAATAGGCTGTCCC-3'
TTCTCTATCGATAGGTACCGAGCTCTTACGCGTGCTAGCCCGGGCTCGAGATATCAGATTCACCCTGGAG
CATCGCCTCCCTGGTGGGAGGGAATCCTGGGTGGACAAAGAGAGTTTCTGCTGTGGCTGCCACACTCCAC
ACCTCCCCTGCAGCAGGACACAATCCAGGGCAGCAAACTGGCCCATGGGGTCCGGAGGACCTATGCCAAG
ATCCATTTCCATCCCAACACCCTTGGATTGTCTCTCTCTGGGAGGGACTGCCAGAGAAGTTAGGGATCTG
GAGCTTTGAAAACCACAGAGATATTTAAAATTACAATTTTAGAGAAAGATTTAAAATGATGAAGCACCAA
CTATTTTTGTTTACAGCCCCTCTTTGCAAATGTGGAGGAAACATGTAGGGATACACATCTTCTTCTCTCT
TTTTTCACAAGATGATTCATTTCTCCTAAATTGAGAAATGAGAAAGACTGGGTGGAAGGAGGTTGTGGAT
TGACATGAAAGAGAAAACTTTTTTAATTCAGAAAAATAGTTCATGTGTTTTCACACACGTGTACATATGT
GCATACACACACACACACACACACACACACACACATCCAATCCCCCTGAATATCCCAGTTTCCCCTGCAC
CTTCCTTGCCCCCCTCCCACTGGCTTCTTAGCCTCCTGTCCC
